Addgene plasmid #55653: HRAS
Purpose: expression of mouse HRAS
Depositing lab: Julian Downward. Depositing organization: Cancer Research UK. Publication: RAS and RHO families of GTPases directly regulate distinct phosphoinositide 3-kinase isoforms. Fritsch R, de Krijger I, Fritsch K, George R, Reason B, Kumar MS, Diefenbacher M, Stamp G, Downward J. Cell. 2013 May 23;153(5):1050-63. doi: 10.1016/j.cell.2013.04.031. PubMed 23706742.
Backbone
  Vector backbone: pGEX2T
  Backbone manufacturer: GE Healthcare Life Sciences
  Backbone size w/o insert (bp): 4948
  Vector type: Bacterial Expression
Growth in bacteria
  Bacterial resistance: Ampicillin, 100 μg/mL
  Growth temperature: 37°C
  Growth strain: BL21 codon plus ril de3
  Copy number: High Copy
Gene/Insert
  Gene/Insert name: HRAS
  Species: M. musculus (mouse)
  Entrez Gene: Hras (a.k.a. H-ras, Ha-ras, Harvey-ras, Hras-1, Hras1, Kras2, c-H-ras, c-Ha-ras, c-rasHa, ras)
  Promoter: lac
  Cloning method: Restriction Enzyme; 5′ cloning site BamHI (not destroyed); 3′ cloning site EcoRI (not destroyed)
  Sequencing primers: 5′ lac promoter; 3′ GST-R
Terms and licenses: Academic/Nonprofit Terms; Industry Terms: Not Available to Industry
How to cite: HRAS was a gift from Julian Downward (Addgene plasmid # 55653 ; http://n2t.net/addgene:55653 ; RRID:Addgene_55653)
