[The description below was written by a language model from this plasmid's Addgene catalogue record and pLannotate feature annotations shown in this document.]
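Description:
HRAS is a bacterial expression plasmid built on the pGEX2T backbone, designed to produce HRAS as a glutathione S-transferase fusion protein in E. coli. It replicates from a high-copy ColE1/pMB1-type origin and is selected with ampicillin through the bla (AmpR) gene. The recorded growth strain is a BL21 (DE3) codon-plus derivative, consistent with protein production rather than simple propagation. The plasmid also carries its own lacI repressor gene, along with backbone remnants typical of pGEX vectors: a lac promoter/operator with a lacZα fragment, and short rop and bom fragments.

The insert was cloned between BamHI and EcoRI sites, both retained, placing the HRAS coding sequence just downstream of the Schistosoma japonicum GST open reading frame. The catalogue lists the promoter as "lac", but the feature table shows the fusion is driven by the tac promoter, a strong trp/lacUV5 hybrid, followed by a lac operator. Expression is therefore held off by LacI and induced with IPTG. The GST moiety allows affinity capture on glutathione resin. pGEX2T vectors normally encode a thrombin site between GST and the insert, though this is not annotated here.

The catalogue gives the insert species as mouse, whereas the annotation tool matched the coding sequence to human HRAS. The two orthologues are very similar, so this does not settle the origin. Of the two sequence records, the 5,511 nt full sequence contains the insert, while the 4,948 nt record matches the empty backbone and lacks HRAS. The associated study concerns direct regulation of PI3-kinase isoforms by RAS and RHO family GTPases, which suggests use as a source of recombinant GTPase for biochemical assays.
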