Features (pLannotate 1.2.2; 17 found; start..end, strand, type, name):
    183..211     +  promoter       tac promoter: strong E. coli promoter; hybrid between the trp and lac UV5 promoters
    219..235     +  protein_bind   lac operator: The lac repressor binds to the lac operator to inhibit transcription in E. coli. This inhibition can be relieved by adding lactose or isopropyl-β-D-thiogalactopyranoside (IPTG). lac repressor encoded by lacI
    258..911     +  CDS            GST26_SCHJA: Experimental evidence at protein level: Swiss-Prot protein existence level 1. GST isoenzymes appear to play a central role in the parasite detoxification system. Other functions are also suspected including a role in increasing the solubility of haematin in the parasite gut. From Schistosoma japonicum (Blood fluke).
    936..1499    +  CDS            HRAS (sequence partly withheld): RASH_HUMAN - Also known as HRAS1. Experimental evidence at protein level: Swiss-Prot protein existence level 1. Involved in the activation of Ras protein signal transduction (PubMed:22821884). Ras proteins bind GDP/GTP and possess intrinsic GTPase activity (PubMed:12740440, PubMed:14500341, PubMed:9020151). From Homo sapiens (Human).
   1528..1567    +  CDS            rop (fragment): Rop protein, which maintains plasmids at low copy number; rop
   1669..1709    +  misc_feature   bom (fragment): basis of mobility region from pBR322
   1814..1918    +  promoter       AmpR promoter: bla
   1919..2779    +  CDS            AmpR: β-lactamase; bla; confers resistance to ampicillin, carbenicillin, and related antibiotics
   2950..3538    +  rep_origin     ori: high-copy-number ColE1/pMB1/pBR322/pUC origin of replication
   3724..3775    -  misc_feature   bom (fragment): basis of mobility region from pBR322
   3782..3859    +  promoter       lacI promoter: lacI
   3860..4942    +  CDS            lacI: lac repressor; lacI; The lac repressor binds to the lac operator to inhibit transcription in E. coli. This inhibition can be relieved by adding lactose or isopropyl-β-D-thiogalactopyranoside (IPTG).
   4955..4976    +  protein_bind   CAP binding site: CAP binding activates transcription in the presence of cAMP. E. coli catabolite activator protein
   4991..5021    +  promoter       lac promoter: promoter for the E. coli lac operon
   5029..5045    +  protein_bind   lac operator: The lac repressor binds to the lac operator to inhibit transcription in E. coli. This inhibition can be relieved by adding lactose or isopropyl-β-D-thiogalactopyranoside (IPTG). lac repressor encoded by lacI
   5065..5238    +  CDS            lacZα: LacZα fragment of β-galactosidase; lacZ fragment
   5502..107     -  CDS            yciV (fragment) (across the origin): RNAAM_ECOLI - Also known as trpH From Escherichia coli (strain K12).
>Addgene plasmid #55653 | HRAS | addgene full sequence | sequence record 468724 | Addgene NGS Result
AGCTTATCGACTGCACGGTGCACCAATGCTTCTGGCGTCAGGCAGCCATCGGAAGCTGTGGTATGGCTGT
GCAGGTCGTAAATCACTGCATAATTCGTGTCGCTCAAGGCGCACTCCCGTTCTGGATAATGTTTTTTGCG
CCGACATCATAACGGTTCTGGCAAATATTCTGAAATGAGCTGTTGACAATTAATCATCGGCTCGTATAAT
GTGTGGAATTGTGAGCGGATAACAATTTCACACAGGAAACAGTATTCATGTCCCCTATACTAGGTTATTG
GAAAATTAAGGGCCTTGTGCAACCCACTCGACTTCTTTTGGAATATCTTGAAGAAAAATATGAAGAGCAT
TTGTATGAGCGCGATGAAGGTGATAAATGGCGAAACAAAAAGTTTGAATTGGGTTTGGAGTTTCCCAATC
TTCCTTATTATATTGATGGTGATGTTAAATTAACACAGTCTATGGCCATCATACGTTATATAGCTGACAA
GCACAACATGTTGGGTGGTTGTCCAAAAGAGCGTGCAGAGATTTCAATGCTTGAAGGAGCGGTTTTGGAT
ATTAGATACGGTGTTTCGAGAATTGCATATAGTAAAGACTTTGAAACTCTCAAAGTTGATTTTCTTAGCA
AGCTACCTGAAATGCTGAAAATGTTCGAAGATCGTTTATGTCATAAAACATATTTAAATGGTGATCATGT
AACCCATCCTGACTTCATGTTGTATGACGCTCTTGATGTTGTTTTATACATGGACCCAATGTGCCTGGAT
GCGTTCCCAAAATTAGTTTGTTTTAAAAAACGTATTGAAGCTATCCCACAAATTGATAAGTACTTGAAAT
CCAGCAAGTATATAGCATGGCCTTTGCAGGGCTGGCAAGCCACGTTTGGTGGTGGCGACCATCCTCCAAA
ATCGGATCTGGTTCCGCGTGGATCC
[495 nt withheld, positions 936-1430]
AAATTGCGGAAACTGAACCCACCCGATGAGAGTGGTCCTGGCTGCATGAGCTGCAAATGTGTGCTGTCCT
GAGAATTCATCGTGACTGACTGACGATCTGCCTCGCGCGTTTCGGTGATGACGGTGAAAACCTCTGACAC
ATGCAGCTCCCGGAGACGGTCACAGCTTGTCTGTAAGCGGATGCCGGGAGCAGACAAGCCCGTCAGGGCG
CGTCAGCGGGTGTTGGCGGGTGTCGGGGCGCAGCCATGACCCAGTCACGTAGCGATAGCGGAGTGTATAA
TTCTTGAAGACGAAAGGGCCTCGTGATACGCCTATTTTTATAGGTTAATGTCATGATAATAATGGTTTCT
TAGACGTCAGGTGGCACTTTTCGGGGAAATGTGCGCGGAACCCCTATTTGTTTATTTTTCTAAATACATT
CAAATATGTATCCGCTCATGAGACAATAACCCTGATAAATGCTTCAATAATATTGAAAAAGGAAGAGTAT
GAGTATTCAACATTTCCGTGTCGCCCTTATTCCCTTTTTTGCGGCATTTTGCCTTCCTGTTTTTGCTCAC
CCAGAAACGCTGGTGAAAGTAAAAGATGCTGAAGATCAGTTGGGTGCACGAGTGGGTTACATCGAACTGG
ATCTCAACAGCGGTAAGATCCTTGAGAGTTTTCGCCCCGAAGAACGTTTTCCAATGATGAGCACTTTTAA
AGTTCTGCTATGTGGCGCGGTATTATCCCGTGTTGACGCCGGGCAAGAGCAACTCGGTCGCCGCATACAC
TATTCTCAGAATGACTTGGTTGAGTACTCACCAGTCACAGAAAAGCATCTTACGGATGGCATGACAGTAA
GAGAATTATGCAGTGCTGCCATAACCATGAGTGATAACACTGCGGCCAACTTACTTCTGACAACGATCGG
AGGACCGAAGGAGCTAACCGCTTTTTTGCACAACATGGGGGATCATGTAACTCGCCTTGATCGTTGGGAA
CCGGAGCTGAATGAAGCCATACCAAACGACGAGCGTGACACCACGATGCCTGCAGCAATGGCAACAACGT
TGCGCAAACTATTAACTGGCGAACTACTTACTCTAGCTTCCCGGCAACAATTAATAGACTGGATGGAGGC
GGATAAAGTTGCAGGACCACTTCTGCGCTCGGCCCTTCCGGCTGGCTGGTTTATTGCTGATAAATCTGGA
GCCGGTGAGCGTGGGTCTCGCGGTATCATTGCAGCACTGGGGCCAGATGGTAAGCCCTCCCGTATCGTAG
TTATCTACACGACGGGGAGTCAGGCAACTATGGATGAACGAAATAGACAGATCGCTGAGATAGGTGCCTC
ACTGATTAAGCATTGGTAACTGTCAGACCAAGTTTACTCATATATACTTTAGATTGATTTAAAACTTCAT
TTTTAATTTAAAAGGATCTAGGTGAAGATCCTTTTTGATAATCTCATGACCAAAATCCCTTAACGTGAGT
TTTCGTTCCACTGAGCGTCAGACCCCGTAGAAAAGATCAAAGGATCTTCTTGAGATCCTTTTTTTCTGCG
CGTAATCTGCTGCTTGCAAACAAAAAAACCACCGCTACCAGCGGTGGTTTGTTTGCCGGATCAAGAGCTA
CCAACTCTTTTTCCGAAGGTAACTGGCTTCAGCAGAGCGCAGATACCAAATACTGTCCTTCTAGTGTAGC
CGTAGTTAGGCCACCACTTCAAGAACTCTGTAGCACCGCCTACATACCTCGCTCTGCTAATCCTGTTACC
AGTGGCTGCTGCCAGTGGCGATAAGTCGTGTCTTACCGGGTTGGACTCAAGACGATAGTTACCGGATAAG
GCGCAGCGGTCGGGCTGAACGGGGGGTTCGTGCACACAGCCCAGCTTGGAGCGAACGACCTACACCGAAC
TGAGATACCTACAGCGTGAGCTATGAGAAAGCGCCACGCTTCCCGAAGGGAGAAAGGCGGACAGGTATCC
GGTAAGCGGCAGGGTCGGAACAGGAGAGCGCACGAGGGAGCTTCCAGGGGGAAACGCCTGGTATCTTTAT
AGTCCTGTCGGGTTTCGCCACCTCTGACTTGAGCGTCGATTTTTGTGATGCTCGTCAGGGGGGCGGAGCC
TATGGAAAAACGCCAGCAACGCGGCCTTTTTACGGTTCCTGGCCTTTTGCTGGCCTTTTGCTCACATGTT
CTTTCCTGCGTTATCCCCTGATTCTGTGGATAACCGTATTACCGCCTTTGAGTGAGCTGATACCGCTCGC
CGCAGCCGAACGACCGAGCGCAGCGAGTCAGTGAGCGAGGAAGCGGAAGAGCGCCTGATGCGGTATTTTC
TCCTTACGCATCTGTGCGGTATTTCACACCGCATAAATTCCGACACCATCGAATGGCGCAAAACCTTTCG
CGGTATGGCATGATAGCGCCCGGAAGAGAGTCAATTCAGGGTGGTGAATGTGAAACCAGTAACGTTATAC
GATGTCGCAGAGTATGCCGGTGTCTCTTATCAGACCGTTTCCCGCGTGGTGAACCAGGCCAGCCACGTTT
CTGCGAAAACGCGGGAAAAAGTGGAAGCGGCGATGGCGGAGCTGAATTACATTCCCAACCGCGTGGCACA
ACAACTGGCGGGCAAACAGTCGTTGCTGATTGGCGTTGCCACCTCCAGTCTGGCCCTGCACGCGCCGTCG
CAAATTGTCGCGGCGATTAAATCTCGCGCCGATCAACTGGGTGCCAGCGTGGTGGTGTCGATGGTAGAAC
GAAGCGGCGTCGAAGCCTGTAAAGCGGCGGTGCACAATCTTCTCGCGCAACGCGTCAGTGGGCTGATCAT
TAACTATCCGCTGGATGACCAGGATGCCATTGCTGTGGAAGCTGCCTGCACTAATGTTCCGGCGTTATTT
CTTGATGTCTCTGACCAGACACCCATCAACAGTATTATTTTCTCCCATGAAGACGGTACGCGACTGGGCG
TGGAGCATCTGGTCGCATTGGGTCACCAGCAAATCGCGCTGTTAGCGGGCCCATTAAGTTCTGTCTCGGC
GCGTCTGCGTCTGGCTGGCTGGCATAAATATCTCACTCGCAATCAAATTCAGCCGATAGCGGAACGGGAA
GGCGACTGGAGTGCCATGTCCGGTTTTCAACAAACCATGCAAATGCTGAATGAGGGCATCGTTCCCACTG
CGATGCTGGTTGCCAACGATCAGATGGCGCTGGGCGCAATGCGCGCCATTACCGAGTCCGGGCTGCGCGT
TGGTGCGGATATCTCGGTAGTGGGATACGACGATACCGAAGACAGCTCATGTTATATCCCGCCGTTAACC
ACCATCAAACAGGATTTTCGCCTGCTGGGGCAAACCAGCGTGGACCGCTTGCTGCAACTCTCTCAGGGCC
AGGCGGTGAAGGGCAATCAGCTGTTGCCCGTCTCACTGGTGAAAAGAAAAACCACCCTGGCGCCCAATAC
GCAAACCGCCTCTCCCCGCGCGTTGGCCGATTCATTAATGCAGCTGGCACGACAGGTTTCCCGACTGGAA
AGCGGGCAGTGAGCGCAACGCAATTAATGTAAGTTAGCTCACTCATTAGGCACCCCAGGCTTTACACTTT
ATGCTTCCGGCTCGTATGTTGTGTGGAATTGTGAGCGGATAACAATTTCACACAGGAAACAGCTATGACC
ATGATTACGGATTCACTGGCCGTCGTTTTACAACGTCGTGACTGGGAAAACCCTGGCGTTACCCAACTTA
ATCGCCTTGCAGCACATCCCCCTTTCGCCAGCTGGCGTAATAGCGAAGAGGCCCGCACCGATCGCCCTTC
CCAACAGTTGCGCAGCCTGAATGGCGAATGGCGCTTTGCCTGGTTTCCGGCACCAGAAGCGGTGCCGGAA
AGCTGGCTGGAGTGCGATCTTCCTGAGGCCGATACTGTCGTCGTCCCCTCAAACTGGCAGATGCACGGTT
ACGATGCGCCCATCTACACCAACGTGACCTATCCCATTACGGTCAATCCGCCGTTTGTTCCCACGGAGAA
TCCGACGGGTTGTTACTCGCTCACATTTAATGTTGATGAAAGCTGGCTACAGGAAGGCCAGACGCGAATT
ATTTTTGATGGCGTTGGAATT
