Features (pLannotate 1.2.2; 16 found; start..end, strand, type, name):
      6..107     -  CDS            yciV (fragment): RNAAM_ECOLI - Also known as trpH From Escherichia coli (strain K12).
    183..211     +  promoter       tac promoter: strong E. coli promoter; hybrid between the trp and lac UV5 promoters
    219..235     +  protein_bind   lac operator: The lac repressor binds to the lac operator to inhibit transcription in E. coli. This inhibition can be relieved by adding lactose or isopropyl-β-D-thiogalactopyranoside (IPTG). lac repressor encoded by lacI
    258..911     +  CDS            GST26_SCHJA: Experimental evidence at protein level: Swiss-Prot protein existence level 1. GST isoenzymes appear to play a central role in the parasite detoxification system. Other functions are also suspected including a role in increasing the solubility of haematin in the parasite gut. From Schistosoma japonicum (Blood fluke).
    965..1004    +  CDS            rop (fragment): Rop protein, which maintains plasmids at low copy number; rop
   1106..1146    +  misc_feature   bom (fragment): basis of mobility region from pBR322
   1251..1355    +  promoter       AmpR promoter: bla
   1356..2216    +  CDS            AmpR: β-lactamase; bla; confers resistance to ampicillin, carbenicillin, and related antibiotics
   2387..2975    +  rep_origin     ori: high-copy-number ColE1/pMB1/pBR322/pUC origin of replication
   3161..3212    -  misc_feature   bom (fragment): basis of mobility region from pBR322
   3219..3296    +  promoter       lacIq promoter: lacI (mutant); In the lacIq allele, a single base change in the promoter boosts expression of the lacI gene about 10-fold.
   3297..4379    +  CDS            lacI: lac repressor; lacI; The lac repressor binds to the lac operator to inhibit transcription in E. coli. This inhibition can be relieved by adding lactose or isopropyl-β-D-thiogalactopyranoside (IPTG).
   4392..4413    +  protein_bind   CAP binding site: CAP binding activates transcription in the presence of cAMP. E. coli catabolite activator protein
   4428..4458    +  promoter       lac promoter: promoter for the E. coli lac operon
   4466..4482    +  protein_bind   lac operator: The lac repressor binds to the lac operator to inhibit transcription in E. coli. This inhibition can be relieved by adding lactose or isopropyl-β-D-thiogalactopyranoside (IPTG). lac repressor encoded by lacI
   4502..4675    +  CDS            lacZα: LacZα fragment of β-galactosidase; lacZ fragment
>Addgene plasmid #55653 | HRAS | analyzer sequence | sequence record 86167
ACGTTATCGACTGCACGGTGCACCAATGCTTCTGGCGTCAGGCAGCCATCGGAAGCTGTGGTATGGCTGT
GCAGGTCGTAAATCACTGCATAATTCGTGTCGCTCAAGGCGCACTCCCGTTCTGGATAATGTTTTTTGCG
CCGACATCATAACGGTTCTGGCAAATATTCTGAAATGAGCTGTTGACAATTAATCATCGGCTCGTATAAT
GTGTGGAATTGTGAGCGGATAACAATTTCACACAGGAAACAGTATTCATGTCCCCTATACTAGGTTATTG
GAAAATTAAGGGCCTTGTGCAACCCACTCGACTTCTTTTGGAATATCTTGAAGAAAAATATGAAGAGCAT
TTGTATGAGCGCGATGAAGGTGATAAATGGCGAAACAAAAAGTTTGAATTGGGTTTGGAGTTTCCCAATC
TTCCTTATTATATTGATGGTGATGTTAAATTAACACAGTCTATGGCCATCATACGTTATATAGCTGACAA
GCACAACATGTTGGGTGGTTGTCCAAAAGAGCGTGCAGAGATTTCAATGCTTGAAGGAGCGGTTTTGGAT
ATTAGATACGGTGTTTCGAGAATTGCATATAGTAAAGACTTTGAAACTCTCAAAGTTGATTTTCTTAGCA
AGCTACCTGAAATGCTGAAAATGTTCGAAGATCGTTTATGTCATAAAACATATTTAAATGGTGATCATGT
AACCCATCCTGACTTCATGTTGTATGACGCTCTTGATGTTGTTTTATACATGGACCCAATGTGCCTGGAT
GCGTTCCCAAAATTAGTTTGTTTTAAAAAACGTATTGAAGCTATCCCACAAATTGATAAGTACTTGAAAT
CCAGCAAGTATATAGCATGGCCTTTGCAGGGCTGGCAAGCCACGTTTGGTGGTGGCGACCATCCTCCAAA
ATCGGATCTGGTTCCGCGTGGATCCCCGGGAATTCATCGTGACTGACTGACGATCTGCCTCGCGCGTTTC
GGTGATGACGGTGAAAACCTCTGACACATGCAGCTCCCGGAGACGGTCACAGCTTGTCTGTAAGCGGATG
CCGGGAGCAGACAAGCCCGTCAGGGCGCGTCAGCGGGTGTTGGCGGGTGTCGGGGCGCAGCCATGACCCA
GTCACGTAGCGATAGCGGAGTGTATAATTCTTGAAGACGAAAGGGCCTCGTGATACGCCTATTTTTATAG
GTTAATGTCATGATAATAATGGTTTCTTAGACGTCAGGTGGCACTTTTCGGGGAAATGTGCGCGGAACCC
CTATTTGTTTATTTTTCTAAATACATTCAAATATGTATCCGCTCATGAGACAATAACCCTGATAAATGCT
TCAATAATATTGAAAAAGGAAGAGTATGAGTATTCAACATTTCCGTGTCGCCCTTATTCCCTTTTTTGCG
GCATTTTGCCTTCCTGTTTTTGCTCACCCAGAAACGCTGGTGAAAGTAAAAGATGCTGAAGATCAGTTGG
GTGCACGAGTGGGTTACATCGAACTGGATCTCAACAGCGGTAAGATCCTTGAGAGTTTTCGCCCCGAAGA
ACGTTTTCCAATGATGAGCACTTTTAAAGTTCTGCTATGTGGCGCGGTATTATCCCGTGTTGACGCCGGG
CAAGAGCAACTCGGTCGCCGCATACACTATTCTCAGAATGACTTGGTTGAGTACTCACCAGTCACAGAAA
AGCATCTTACGGATGGCATGACAGTAAGAGAATTATGCAGTGCTGCCATAACCATGAGTGATAACACTGC
GGCCAACTTACTTCTGACAACGATCGGAGGACCGAAGGAGCTAACCGCTTTTTTGCACAACATGGGGGAT
CATGTAACTCGCCTTGATCGTTGGGAACCGGAGCTGAATGAAGCCATACCAAACGACGAGCGTGACACCA
CGATGCCTGCAGCAATGGCAACAACGTTGCGCAAACTATTAACTGGCGAACTACTTACTCTAGCTTCCCG
GCAACAATTAATAGACTGGATGGAGGCGGATAAAGTTGCAGGACCACTTCTGCGCTCGGCCCTTCCGGCT
GGCTGGTTTATTGCTGATAAATCTGGAGCCGGTGAGCGTGGGTCTCGCGGTATCATTGCAGCACTGGGGC
CAGATGGTAAGCCCTCCCGTATCGTAGTTATCTACACGACGGGGAGTCAGGCAACTATGGATGAACGAAA
TAGACAGATCGCTGAGATAGGTGCCTCACTGATTAAGCATTGGTAACTGTCAGACCAAGTTTACTCATAT
ATACTTTAGATTGATTTAAAACTTCATTTTTAATTTAAAAGGATCTAGGTGAAGATCCTTTTTGATAATC
TCATGACCAAAATCCCTTAACGTGAGTTTTCGTTCCACTGAGCGTCAGACCCCGTAGAAAAGATCAAAGG
ATCTTCTTGAGATCCTTTTTTTCTGCGCGTAATCTGCTGCTTGCAAACAAAAAAACCACCGCTACCAGCG
GTGGTTTGTTTGCCGGATCAAGAGCTACCAACTCTTTTTCCGAAGGTAACTGGCTTCAGCAGAGCGCAGA
TACCAAATACTGTCCTTCTAGTGTAGCCGTAGTTAGGCCACCACTTCAAGAACTCTGTAGCACCGCCTAC
ATACCTCGCTCTGCTAATCCTGTTACCAGTGGCTGCTGCCAGTGGCGATAAGTCGTGTCTTACCGGGTTG
GACTCAAGACGATAGTTACCGGATAAGGCGCAGCGGTCGGGCTGAACGGGGGGTTCGTGCACACAGCCCA
GCTTGGAGCGAACGACCTACACCGAACTGAGATACCTACAGCGTGAGCTATGAGAAAGCGCCACGCTTCC
CGAAGGGAGAAAGGCGGACAGGTATCCGGTAAGCGGCAGGGTCGGAACAGGAGAGCGCACGAGGGAGCTT
CCAGGGGGAAACGCCTGGTATCTTTATAGTCCTGTCGGGTTTCGCCACCTCTGACTTGAGCGTCGATTTT
TGTGATGCTCGTCAGGGGGGCGGAGCCTATGGAAAAACGCCAGCAACGCGGCCTTTTTACGGTTCCTGGC
CTTTTGCTGGCCTTTTGCTCACATGTTCTTTCCTGCGTTATCCCCTGATTCTGTGGATAACCGTATTACC
GCCTTTGAGTGAGCTGATACCGCTCGCCGCAGCCGAACGACCGAGCGCAGCGAGTCAGTGAGCGAGGAAG
CGGAAGAGCGCCTGATGCGGTATTTTCTCCTTACGCATCTGTGCGGTATTTCACACCGCATAAATTCCGA
CACCATCGAATGGTGCAAAACCTTTCGCGGTATGGCATGATAGCGCCCGGAAGAGAGTCAATTCAGGGTG
GTGAATGTGAAACCAGTAACGTTATACGATGTCGCAGAGTATGCCGGTGTCTCTTATCAGACCGTTTCCC
GCGTGGTGAACCAGGCCAGCCACGTTTCTGCGAAAACGCGGGAAAAAGTGGAAGCGGCGATGGCGGAGCT
GAATTACATTCCCAACCGCGTGGCACAACAACTGGCGGGCAAACAGTCGTTGCTGATTGGCGTTGCCACC
TCCAGTCTGGCCCTGCACGCGCCGTCGCAAATTGTCGCGGCGATTAAATCTCGCGCCGATCAACTGGGTG
CCAGCGTGGTGGTGTCGATGGTAGAACGAAGCGGCGTCGAAGCCTGTAAAGCGGCGGTGCACAATCTTCT
CGCGCAACGCGTCAGTGGGCTGATCATTAACTATCCGCTGGATGACCAGGATGCCATTGCTGTGGAAGCT
GCCTGCACTAATGTTCCGGCGTTATTTCTTGATGTCTCTGACCAGACACCCATCAACAGTATTATTTTCT
CCCATGAAGACGGTACGCGACTGGGCGTGGAGCATCTGGTCGCATTGGGTCACCAGCAAATCGCGCTGTT
AGCGGGCCCATTAAGTTCTGTCTCGGCGCGTCTGCGTCTGGCTGGCTGGCATAAATATCTCACTCGCAAT
CAAATTCAGCCGATAGCGGAACGGGAAGGCGACTGGAGTGCCATGTCCGGTTTTCAACAAACCATGCAAA
TGCTGAATGAGGGCATCGTTCCCACTGCGATGCTGGTTGCCAACGATCAGATGGCGCTGGGCGCAATGCG
CGCCATTACCGAGTCCGGGCTGCGCGTTGGTGCGGATATCTCGGTAGTGGGATACGACGATACCGAAGAC
AGCTCATGTTATATCCCGCCGTTAACCACCATCAAACAGGATTTTCGCCTGCTGGGGCAAACCAGCGTGG
ACCGCTTGCTGCAACTCTCTCAGGGCCAGGCGGTGAAGGGCAATCAGCTGTTGCCCGTCTCACTGGTGAA
AAGAAAAACCACCCTGGCGCCCAATACGCAAACCGCCTCTCCCCGCGCGTTGGCCGATTCATTAATGCAG
CTGGCACGACAGGTTTCCCGACTGGAAAGCGGGCAGTGAGCGCAACGCAATTAATGTGAGTTAGCTCACT
CATTAGGCACCCCAGGCTTTACACTTTATGCTTCCGGCTCGTATGTTGTGTGGAATTGTGAGCGGATAAC
AATTTCACACAGGAAACAGCTATGACCATGATTACGGATTCACTGGCCGTCGTTTTACAACGTCGTGACT
GGGAAAACCCTGGCGTTACCCAACTTAATCGCCTTGCAGCACATCCCCCTTTCGCCAGCTGGCGTAATAG
CGAAGAGGCCCGCACCGATCGCCCTTCCCAACAGTTGCGCAGCCTGAATGGCGAATGGCGCTTTGCCTGG
TTTCCGGCACCAGAAGCGGTGCCGGAAAGCTGGCTGGAGTGCGATCTTCCTGAGGCCGATACTGTCGTCG
TCCCCTCAAACTGGCAGATGCACGGTTACGATGCGCCCATCTACACCAACGTAACCTATCCCATTACGGT
CAATCCGCCGTTTGTTCCCACGGAGAATCCGACGGGTTGTTACTCGCTCACATTTAATGTTGATGAAAGC
TGGCTACAGGAAGGCCAGACGCGAATTATTTTTGATGGCGTTGGAATT
