>Addgene plasmid #55653 | HRAS | depositor partial sequence | sequence record 86166 | HRAS
[498 nt withheld, positions 1-498]
AAATTGCGGAAACTGAACCCACCCGATGAGAGTGGTCCTGGCTGCATGAGCTGCAAATGTGTGCTGTCCT
GA
