>Addgene plasmid #55653 | HRAS | addgene partial sequence | sequence record 90478 | pGEX5 5'-GGGCTGGCAAGCCACGTTTGGTG-3'
AAATCGGATCTGGTTCCGCGTGGATCC
[495 nt withheld, positions 28-522]
AAATTGCGGAAACTGAACCCACCCGATGAGAGTGGTCCTGGCTGCATGAGCTGCAAATGTGTGCTGTCCT
GAGAATTCATCGTGACTGACTGACGATCTGCCTCGCGCGTTTCGGTGATGACGGTGAAAACCTCTGACAC
ATGCAGCTCCCGGAGACGGTCACAGCTTGTCTGTAAGCGGATGCCGGGAGCAGACAAGCCCGTCAGGGCG
CGTCAGCGGGTGTTGGCGGGTGTCGGGGCGCAGCCATGACCCAGTCACGTAGCGATAGCGGAGTGTATAA
TTCTTGAAGACGAAAGGGCCTCGTGATACGCCTATTTTTATAGGTTAATGTCATGATAATAATGGTTTCT
TAGACGTCAGGTGGCACTTTTCGGGGAAATGTGCGCGGAACCCCTATTTGTTTATTTT
