>Addgene plasmid #55653 | HRAS | addgene partial sequence | sequence record 90481 | pGEX3 5'-CCGGGAGCTGCATGTGTCAGAGG-3'
AACGCGCGAGGCAGATCGTCAGTCAGTCACGATGAATTCTCAGGACAGCACACATTTGCAGCTCATGCAG
CCAGGACCACTCTCATCGGGTGGGTTCAGTTTCCGCAATTT
[495 nt withheld, positions 112-606]
GGATCCACGCGGAACCAGATCCGATTTTGGAGGATGGTCGCCACCACCAAACGTGGCTTGCCAGCCCTGC
AAAGGCCATGCTATATACTTGCTGGATTTCAAGTACTTATCAATTTGTGGGATAGCTTCAATACGTTTTT
TAAAACAAACTAATTTTGGGAACGCATCCAGGCACATTGGGTCCATGTATAAAACAACATCAAGAGCGTC
ATACAACATGAAGTCAGGATGGGTTACATGATCACCATTTAAATATGTTTTATGACATAAACGATCTTCG
AACATTTTCAGCATTTCAGGTAGCTTGCTAAGAAAATCAACTTTGAGAGTTTCAAAGTCTTTACTATATG
CAATTCTCGAAACACCGTATCTAATATCCAAAACCGCTCCTTCAA
